>Addgene plasmid #196778 | pGG-PIP40 | addgene full sequence | sequence record 395365 | Addgene NGS Result
GACGAAAGGGCCTCGTGATACGCCTATTTTTATAGGTTAATGTCATGATAATAATGGTTTCTTAGACGTC
AGGTGGCACTTTTCGGGGAAATGTGCGCGGAACCCCTATTTGTTTATTTTTCTAAATACATTCAAATATG
TATCCGCTCATGAGACAATAACCCTGATAAATGCTTCAATAATATTGAAAAAGGAAGAGTATGAGTATTC
AACATTTCCGTGTCGCCCTTATTCCCTTTTTTGCGGCATTTTGCCTTCCTGTTTTTGCTCACCCAGAAAC
GCTGGTGAAAGTAAAAGATGCTGAAGATCAGTTGGGTGCACGAGTGGGTTACATCGAACTGGATCTCAAC
AGCGGTAAGATCCTTGAGAGTTTTCGCCCCGAAGAACGTTTTCCAATGATGAGCACTTTTAAAGTTCTGC
TATGTGGCGCGGTATTATCCCGTATTGACGCCGGGCAAGAGCAACTCGGTCGCCGCATACACTATTCTCA
GAATGACTTGGTTGAGTACTCACCAGTCACAGAAAAGCATCTTACGGATGGCATGACAGTAAGAGAATTA
TGCAGTGCTGCCATAACCATGAGTGATAACACTGCGGCCAACTTACTTCTGACAACGATCGGAGGACCGA
AGGAGCTAACCGCTTTTTTGCACAACATGGGGGATCATGTAACTCGCCTTGATCGTTGGGAACCGGAGCT
GAATGAAGCCATACCAAACGACGAGCGTGACACCACGATGCCTGTAGCAATGGCAACAACGTTGCGCAAA
CTATTAACTGGCGAACTACTTACTCTAGCTTCCCGGCAACAATTAATAGACTGGATGGAGGCGGATAAAG
TTGCAGGACCACTTCTGCGCTCGGCCCTTCCGGCTGGCTGGTTTATTGCTGATAAATCTGGAGCCGGTGA
GCGTGGCTCTCGAGGTATCATTGCAGCACTGGGGCCAGATGGTAAGCCCTCCCGTATCGTAGTTATCTAC
ACGACGGGGAGTCAGGCAACTATGGATGAACGAAATAGACAGATCGCTGAGATAGGTGCCTCACTGATTA
AGCATTGGTAACTGTCAGACCAAGTTTACTCATATATACTTTAGATTGATTTAAAACTTCATTTTTAATT
TAAAAGGATCTAGGTGAAGATCCTTTTTGATAATCTCATGACCAAAATCCCTTAACGTGAGTTTTCGTTC
CACTGAGCGTCAGACCCCGTAGAAAAGATCAAAGGATCTTCTTGAGATCCTTTTTTTCTGCGCGTAATCT
GCTGCTTGCAAACAAAAAAACCACCGCTACCAGCGGTGGTTTGTTTGCCGGATCAAGAGCTACCAACTCT
TTTTCCGAAGGTAACTGGCTTCAGCAGAGCGCAGATACCAAATACTGTTCTTCTAGTGTAGCCGTAGTTA
GGCCACCACTTCAAGAACTCTGTAGCACCGCCTACATACCTCGCTCTGCTAATCCTGTTACCAGTGGCTG
CTGCCAGTGGCGATAAGTCGTGTCTTACCGGGTTGGACTCAAGACGATAGTTACCGGATAAGGCGCAGCG
GTCGGGCTGAACGGGGGGTTCGTGCACACAGCCCAGCTTGGAGCGAACGACCTACACCGAACTGAGATAC
CTACAGCGTGAGCTATGAGAAAGCGCCACGCTTCCCGAAGGGAGAAAGGCGGACAGGTATCCGGTAAGCG
GCAGGGTCGGAACAGGAGAGCGCACGAGGGAGCTTCCAGGGGGAAACGCCTGGTATCTTTATAGTCCTGT
CGGGTTTCGCCACCTCTGACTTGAGCGTCGATTTTTGTGATGCTCGTCAGGGGGGCGGAGCCTATGGAAA
AACGCCAGCAACGCGGCCTTTTTACGGTTCCTGGCCTTTTGCTGGCCTTTTGCTCACATGTTCTTTCCTG
CGTTATCCCCTGATTCTGTGGATAACCGTATTACCGCCTTTGAGTGAGCTGATACCGCTCGCCGCAGCCG
AACGACCGAGCGCAGCGAGTCAGTGAGCGAGGAAGCGGAAGAGCGCCCAATACGCAAACCGCCTCTCCCC
GCGCGTTGGCCGATTCATTAATGCAGCTGGCACGACAGGTTTCCCGACTGGAAAGCGGGCAGTGAGCGCA
ACGCAATTAATGTGAGTTAGCTCACTCATTAGGCACCCCAGGCTTTACACTTTATGCTTCCGGCTCGTAT
GTTGTGTGGAATTGTGAGCGGATAACAATTTCACACGAGCTATTTAGGTGACACTATAGAAGTGAAGCTT
GGTCTCAACCTGTCTCGCAGAGGTTATTTATCTACTTGGTTTAAATTGAAAACTATAAACCAAATTACGT
CTTAGATAACTTCTATAATTCTTGCCAATCAACAAGCAATAGTAATTAGTAAAATTTAATATTTTAGTTT
AAATTATGATCCTCGGATATAACAAACAACTCACAAGTAGAGTGGGTTGACTCAGAACGCAATATGACAC
AATAATACTAGATGAAATATTTTATTTTGCACTGACAATAATATTAATATTTTTTTTTTTGGTAAAGGCA
CGATAAGATTAGTTAGGTGTGGATTATTGGGAAATATGATAATGTGTGGAGATAAGTGAGAAAAGATTTA
GAAATGGTGGATGTTTTATGTATTGGTCGAACCAAAAGAATCAAATCCTCAACCAAATCATCTTACGTGA
TACGACCATGCCTCAGGTATTATTTTAAGTTCATTTTGCCCGTAAAGTCAAGCATTAAGAGAAGAATACC
CTATTACTTTCACGTGCTAAGATATATTGATTCAGTTACATACTGGTTCAAATGGTGATATAGAAAATGT
TATTAATTATCGTAGAATAACTTCCTAAAAGACTCGTGACAGATTCAGCATATCAAACGGAGAGTAAGTT
CCAAGGGTTTGTTTTGAAGGGGATGATCTGCACCGCTTCGTAATGGTTCGAATTCATATTTTGGTGCATT
TAACTGAGATTGAGAGAAGCAAGAGTTTGGAAGGACAAATCGAAAAAGATTTCAATTTTTTTTTGAAAAC
ATTGTTTTGATGACTAAAATGACTTATTTTCTACCTGAATTCATGGTTTAGGGTAAAATTTTCAAAGATA
TAAAATCACATACTTAGAATTTCAAACCAAATTTCTACTAATTTACGTTTAACCGGTCAAATTCTGTAAA
GAATCCTAATCTTCATTCTTTTAAGATCATAATCAGCTATCTAAAGTTTATGAAGACCATTCATTGTTTT
ACCAAGTCCTTGTTCCTAGCTTAAATCTTCATTTTCATTTTTGAACCATTTTGATTTCCCCTATATCTAG
AACTCAAGACATACAACTTATATCATACAATCTAAAAATACAATTAAATTCTCTATTACGATTTTATACT
AAAACATCAACCAAAGTAACCATAATTTTTTATGAATAAAAATATTCTATGCAACAAAAAAATTGTTTTA
CAGCAAATGCTTTATAGTAATCAAGAGGTGGAATTCGAAATCTGAGATAGCACTTTGTAACCTAAGATAA
AAATTAGTGTTACGGGTTTGAAGTCAATAGTAAAAACATCTTTCGTAAGATCATATTCTTGGCGTTCGTA
TAGTGGTGAGACTGTTTCGTACACTTTTGTTAATAACTCCTATGAATCTCCAAGGCAGAATGGAGGAATT
TCACAAAAAGAAAAATCTCAATATCATTTCTGATGAAATTGATGGTCAGACAAATAAAAACAAATTTCCG
ACCGGTAAAAAATTTAATTCTCTAACTTTTAAATTTTTTTAAACGTAATCGAAAATTCTTTAAAAAAATA
TTAAGTTAATTTTTTTATTTTAAAAATATAATCTGAGTTTATTAAAAAATTAATCATTATCTCATAGATA
TTAATACATTTACCAATAATTTATCTCGTGGAGGTTACATTGACTTCTACAAACTATTCAAATCGATAAC
TCTAATTCGCTAAGTAATCCCCAAATCTTTTCTCAGTATCTTTGGCATAAATAAAGCCAAATCTTCTCGA
GTGAATAGCAATAATTATACATCATGGCTTATATATTGTATTTTTCTGATAACAAATGTGCATTATTTCT
ATCATCCACTAACTAATAATTAAAAATTCAATATTGACCGTACTATTATAAAAAAAAAAAACAATGGTTG
GAAGTTTGAAATACGTAAACAACAAAAAAACAAAAAAAAATAAAACTTCGTTCGTTAGTACCGTATGAAT
TCATAGATACAACATATACAAAATAAGTATTTTACCCAACATGTGTCTTCTTTCACTGGTTTGATCTCAT
TCGTTTTGCATGGGCTAACAAAACAATTATTTCAAATACGCGAAGATTATTATTTCTATGCGACCATTTT
ATAGAAAAGATAATTTAGATAAGATATAAAGGAGACATTTTTAGAGGAGATAACATTGAAATATATAGTA
TAATATATTTTTAGAGATTCATAAATTATAAATTTAGAAAAGGACATTAAAATTTGATATAGAAAAGGAA
TTTAAAAGTAAGTAAAAGTTTACAAAATCAGAAATGAAAAAATAAAATGCTTTTAAAAAAAATGTAGACG
TGCACGACAATCATATATATTAGTCGGTTAGGTCAACGATTCCCATGTCGCTAATTTATAATGCATTCCG
TTGACAAATATTTAAAAATGTTTCAATTATACATCTTGAGGTCTGTTTTTGCACACATAACACGTCATAT
ATCATTGACAAAGAAAACACGTCGTAATTTTCTTTTTCTTTTTCTTTCATGTAGTCTTCTTGGCTTAAAA
GAATTCAGCTAAGTAAGTATGGTTGATATTTTCTTCTACAAGTGATAAAACTTTGGAATTTTTGAATAAG
TATAATTACAAGAAAACACTGCATATAACAACTACAAGAAAACACTGCATATACCAAAATTATCGAAACA
TGTATATTCCGACAAACTGAAATCACCGGAAAACGGTGGTGTATTGAAACAAAGAGTTGTTTTAACTGAA
GTTTGAAAGTAAACAAAAGATTAAAAAGTAATTTATAGTAATGTTAATATTTACTCATGTTTCTGCTTTG
GTGATTAGTAATAAATCTTCTAAAATCTATATGCCATTTTATAAATGCGATTAAAAATTTACCAATTAAA
CCTTATTTAGAAAAATGTAGAGAAAACTTCAAATTATCTCCTCAAGTAGGATTAGATCGAGCTGCAAATT
GGCTCTTTTTATTCATTTAATTTCCTCCATTCCTAACTGTATTGGTATTGTTTACTTTATTTCTATAAGC
AACAAAAAAAAAAGAATCTTGTGGACAGGTGACAATTTATGAGTCAGCCAGAATTGCCACGTGTCGGAAG
ATCAGTTGCCGTGGTAAAAGGTGTTTTTTAGATTCTCAAAAAAAAAGTAGTTAAAGAGAATAATATCAAA
GAGTCAACTCCACAGTTCACAGATCCACCGTTGGATCTAACTTTTGGATTATCAACGGCCCAGATAATAG
TTAACCGGAATCACTCGGTTACCGAGGTAGTCAATAGTTCTGTGTTTTAAAAAGAAATGCGTCCATGTGA
TCACTTTTATTTTATTTGTAGTCAGCTTTTGTTTTCCTACTTTGTCGTTTTTCTTTATCGCTGTTCTCAA
CTAAAGACTTGTAGACTATACTAATAAGATATAGTCAACGATTGTCGCTGTTATTATAGCCTTTAATCTC
TATTAATGATTGTTAATTGTTCCACAATCTGTGTAGATTAATTAGGTAAAATTAAAAGTCAAGAAAAGAT
TGTTTTCAATTTACTAGTTTTCCAGTCAAGACGTTTTCTAGAAGGCTATGAGGTAAGAAAAAAAAAATAT
ATATTAGGTGCAAAGTTAATATGGGAGTCAAATATTATTTTCAAATAATTATTATTGTCAATGCACTGCA
AAATTAGTAATAATTCTAGAAAGAAATTGAAATAATAAAAATATGCTGCAAACACGAGTTTGGTATGTGT
GCACCATATAATATTGACAAGTTGTAGTGTTGGTTGAAGCTAAAAATAACACAAAAACATAAAAAGAACA
TGAATAACGCCTAAAACTTAACACGAATAAAATAAAAAAACATAAAATATATTATCAAAAGTCAAAATCA
CAAAAGAAATTAATACCATTTTACAATTAGCTGAAAATTTATTCTATCAAAATCCAGTCCTATTAAAGAA
AAATATGTGATTTGAGATGAAATTAATATTACATATTTTGATTTGGTTCAAGAATAAATTATGGATTTTG
GTTAAAGACCTTCTAATATTCCAAAGAAACAAAAAAAAATCAGCCCAATTGTTCATACAAATAAAAACAA
TTCATTACCTTTAATTTTAAATTTATTGACTTGAACTTGAAGACATAAGATACCTAATAAAAGAAAAAAT
AGATATGAGACTTTAAAAAAGCTTTATGATTTTCTTTAGACACCATCCTTTAATGTTTTTTATTTGACTT
TTTGTTTCTTTGAAATTCCTTTACCACCATTTTCCCCAAATTCAAGTTTACGCACAATGATTCCTTTATT
TTAAAGACACGATTATAAATTCTTGCTTTGCACAAAAGAAGACCCTACATATCTCACAACTCAAGCAGAC
CAAACTTTGATTACTTTATTCCATAGAAATCTTCAACTCAATCTCAGCCGTTAGATCTAAAGCACCGATT
TGACTAAACTCCATCTTAAACCTACTCAACCGGTCACTCGGTCACACCCATAACCCCATATATCACGCCA
ACGCCATTCTTTTTTCTTCCAGTTTCGCTCTCTCATTCATCAAAAAAAACTTGCACATCTTCTCAGATCT
TCAAGTTTCTCCTCTGGTTTCTCATCAACATGAGACCGAATTCTCGCCCTATAGTGAGTCGTATTACCTG
GCCGTCGTTTTACAACGTCGTGACTGGGAAAACCCTGGCGTTACCCAACTTAATCGCCTTGCAGCACATC
CCCCTTTCGCCAGCTGGCGTAATAGCGAAGAGGCCCGCACCGATCGCCCTTCCCAACAGTTGCGCAGCCT
GAATGGCGAATGGCGCCTGATGCGGTATTTTCTCCTTACGCATCTGTGCGGTATTTCACACCGCATATGG
TGCACTCTCAGTACAATCTGCTCTGATGCCGCATAGTTAAGCCAGCCCCGACACCCGCCAACACCCGCTG
ACGCGCCCTGACGGGCTTGTCTGCTCCCGGCATCCGCTTACAGACAAGCTGTGACCGTCTCCGGGAGCTG
CATGTGTCAGAGGTTTTCACCGTCATCACCGAAACGCGCGA
Features (pLannotate 1.2.2; 13 found; start..end, strand, type, name):
     96..200     +  promoter       AmpR promoter: bla
    201..1061    +  CDS            AmpR: β-lactamase; bla; confers resistance to ampicillin, carbenicillin, and related antibiotics
   1232..1820    +  rep_origin     ori: high-copy-number ColE1/pMB1/pBR322/pUC origin of replication
   2003..2095    +  CDS            lacI (fragment): lac repressor; lacI; The lac repressor binds to the lac operator to inhibit transcription in E. coli. This inhibition can be relieved by adding lactose or isopropyl-β-D-thiogalactopyranoside (IPTG).
   2108..2129    +  protein_bind   CAP binding site: CAP binding activates transcription in the presence of cAMP. E. coli catabolite activator protein
   2144..2174    +  promoter       lac promoter: promoter for the E. coli lac operon
   2182..2198    +  protein_bind   lac operator: The lac repressor binds to the lac operator to inhibit transcription in E. coli. This inhibition can be relieved by adding lactose or isopropyl-β-D-thiogalactopyranoside (IPTG). lac repressor encoded by lacI
   2212..2230    +  promoter       SP6 promoter: promoter for bacteriophage SP6 RNA polymerase
   2994..3013    +  misc_feature   P element 5' end (fragment): No description available
   6838..6856    -  promoter       T7 promoter: promoter for bacteriophage T7 RNA polymerase
   6858..7010    +  CDS            lacZα (fragment): LacZα fragment of β-galactosidase; lacZ fragment
   7016..7115    -  misc_feature   bom (fragment): basis of mobility region from pBR322
   7217..1       -  CDS            rop (fragment) (across the origin): Rop protein, which maintains plasmids at low copy number; rop
