[The description below was written by a language model from this plasmid's Addgene catalogue record and pLannotate feature annotations shown in this document.]
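Description:
pGG-PIP40 is a GreenGate entry vector built on the pGGA000 backbone, the module position used in the GreenGate Golden Gate-style cloning system for plant promoter parts. It is a high-copy E. coli plasmid of about 7.25 kb. It is maintained through a ColE1/pUC-type origin of replication and selected with ampicillin via the β-lactamase gene under its native bla promoter. The feature table also picks up typical cloning-vector remnants around the insert site: a CAP binding site, the lac promoter and operator, and fragments of lacI, lacZα, rop and bom. SP6 and T7 phage promoters flank the cloned region. These elements belong to the backbone and play no part in how the module functions in plants.

The payload is a roughly 4.6 kb fragment from Arabidopsis thaliana described as the promoter of WRKY17 (AT2G24570), a WRKY DNA-binding transcription factor gene. It sits in the largely unannotated stretch between the SP6 and T7 promoters. The short "P element 5' end" fragment called within this region is most likely a chance sequence match rather than a real functional element. The record notes a single G-to-C substitution at position 241 of the insert but gives no reason for it. Such changes are often made in Golden Gate parts to remove an internal type IIS restriction site, though this is not confirmed here.

As an entry module, the promoter is meant to be combined with other GreenGate modules, such as coding sequences, tags, terminators and plant resistance cassettes, in a destination vector to build plant expression or reporter constructs. The associated publication concerns spatially distinct phytohormone response zones in Arabidopsis roots colonized by Fusarium oxysporum, which suggests use of the WRKY17 promoter to drive transcriptional reporters in that context.
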