Addgene plasmid #196778: pGG-PIP40
Purpose: Contains WRKY17 promoter
Depositing lab: Marc Somssich. Depositing organization: University of Melbourne. Publication: Resolving spatially distinct phytohormone response zones in Arabidopsis thaliana roots colonized by Fusarium oxysporum. Calabria J, Wang L, Rast-Somssich MI, Chen HW, Watt M, Persson S, Andersen TG, Idnurm A, Somssich M. J Exp Bot. 2025 Jan 17:erae516. doi: 10.1093/jxb/erae516. PubMed 39823275.
Backbone
  Vector backbone: pGGA000
  Total vector size (bp): 7252
  Vector type: GreenGate (GG) Entry Vector
Growth in bacteria
  Bacterial resistance: Ampicillin, 100 μg/mL
  Growth temperature: 37°C
  Growth strain: DH5alpha
  Copy number: High Copy
Gene/Insert
  Gene/Insert name: WRKY DNA-BINDING PROTEIN 17 (alt names: WRKY17; AT2G24570)
  Species: A. thaliana (mustard weed)
  Insert size (bp): 4565
  Mutation: 241 G->C
  Entrez Gene: WRKY17 (a.k.a. AT2G24570, ATWRKY17, F25P17.13, F25P17_13, WRKY DNA-binding protein 17)
Terms and licenses: Academic/Nonprofit Terms; Industry Terms: Not Available to Industry
Depositor comments: Please visit https://doi.org/10.1101/2022.12.20.521292 for bioRxiv preprint.
How to cite: pGG-PIP40 was a gift from Marc Somssich (Addgene plasmid # 196778 ; http://n2t.net/addgene:196778 ; RRID:Addgene_196778)
